Addgene plasmid #162772: p1.1-mCherry
Purpose: Fluorescent reporter for CHO expression studies
Depositing lab: Ivan Vorobiev. Depositing organization: Federal Research Centre "Fundamentals of Biotechnology" of the Russian Academy of Sciences. Publication: Approaches to Controlled Co-Amplification of Genes for Production of Biopharmaceuticals: Study of the Insertion and Amplification Dynamics of Genetic Cassettes in the Genome of Chinese Hamster Ovary Cells during Co-Expression of Compatible Pair of Plasmids. Kovnir SV, Orlova NA, Khodak Ycapital A, Cyrillic, Kondrashova MP, Gabibov AG, Skryabin KG, Vorobiev AI, Vorobiev II. Bull Exp Biol Med. 2017 Jun;163(2):245-249. doi: 10.1007/s10517-017-3776-0. Epub 2017 Jul 18. PubMed 28726207.
Backbone
  Vector backbone: p1.1
  Backbone manufacturer: LMBT, LTD
  Backbone size w/o insert (bp): 11914
  Modifications to backbone: none
  Vector type: Mammalian Expression
  Selectable markers: HT/MTX
Growth in bacteria
  Bacterial resistance: Ampicillin, 100 μg/mL
  Growth temperature: 37°C
  Growth strain: DH5alpha
  Copy number: High Copy
Gene/Insert
  Gene/Insert name: red fluorescent protein (alt name: mCherry)
  Species: Synthetic; Anaplasma marginale
  Insert size (bp): 804
  Mutation: consensus Kozak sequence (GCCGCCATGG) added before the ORF
  GenBank ID: KJ567138
  Promoter: CHO EEF1A1 (Translation Elongation Factor 1 Alpha 1)
  Cloning method: Restriction Enzyme; 5′ cloning site AbsI (not destroyed); 3′ cloning site NheI (not destroyed)
  Sequencing primers: 5′ SQ-5CH6-F GCCGCTGCTTCCTGTGAC; 3′ IRESA rev aggtttccgggccctcacattg
Resource information
  A portion of this plasmid was derived from a plasmid made by: Insert made by PCR with pmCherry-N1 (Clontech) as a template
Terms and licenses: Academic/Nonprofit Terms; Industry Terms: Not Available to Industry
How to cite: p1.1-mCherry was a gift from Ivan Vorobiev (Addgene plasmid # 162772 ; http://n2t.net/addgene:162772 ; RRID:Addgene_162772)
