[The description below was written by a language model from this plasmid's Addgene catalogue record and pLannotate feature annotations shown in this document.]
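Description:
p1.1-mCherry is a mammalian expression plasmid built on the p1.1 backbone and intended as a fluorescent reporter for expression studies in Chinese hamster ovary (CHO) cells. The sequenced record is about 12.7 kb, consistent with an insert of roughly 0.8 kb placed in a backbone of nearly 12 kb. In bacteria it is maintained through a high-copy ColE1/pUC-type origin and selected with ampicillin via the β-lactamase gene and its native promoter.

The payload is the monomeric red fluorescent protein mCherry, amplified by PCR from a commercial mCherry vector, given a consensus Kozak sequence ahead of the start codon, and cloned between AbsI and NheI sites that both remain intact. The catalogue lists the species as synthetic and Anaplasma marginale, whereas the feature annotation describes mCherry as derived from a Discosoma protein. Expression is driven by the CHO EEF1A1 (translation elongation factor 1 alpha 1) promoter. The automated annotation recognises only short fragments resembling mouse EF-1α promoter and human EF-1α intron A in the region upstream of the ORF, which fits a hamster orthologue of that locus. The tiny ADH1 and rice actin promoter hits further upstream are probably incidental matches rather than functional parts, and much of the large backbone is left unannotated.

Downstream of mCherry and a short multiple cloning site, an EMCV IRES links the reporter to a mouse dihydrofolate reductase ORF, forming a bicistronic transcript. This ties reporter expression to DHFR, allowing selection in medium lacking hypoxanthine and thymidine and methotrexate-driven gene amplification, matching the listed HT/MTX markers. The associated publication examines insertion and co-amplification of cassettes in the CHO genome when a compatible pair of plasmids is co-expressed.
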