Features (pLannotate 1.2.2; 11 found; start..end, strand, type, name):
    181..769     -  rep_origin     ori: high-copy-number ColE1/pMB1/pBR322/pUC origin of replication
    940..1800    -  CDS            AmpR: β-lactamase; bla; confers resistance to ampicillin, carbenicillin, and related antibiotics
   1801..1905    -  promoter       AmpR promoter: bla
   3386..3409    +  promoter       ADH1 promoter (fragment): S. cerevisiae ADH1; promoter for alcohol dehydrogenase 1
   4265..4294    +  promoter       Act1 promoter (fragment): rice actin promoter
   5344..5505    +  promoter       mEF-1α promoter (fragment): strong constitutive promoter for mouse elongation factor EF-1α
   6331..6358    +  intron         EF-1α intron A (fragment): truncated intron upstream of the start codon of human EF-1α
   6449..7156    +  CDS            mCherry: mCherry is a basic (constitutively fluorescent) red fluorescent protein published in 2004, derived from Discosoma sp.. It is reported to be a very rapidly-maturing monomer with low acid sensitivity.
   7157..7222    +  misc_feature   MCS: multiple cloning site
   7263..7847    +  misc_feature   IRES2: internal ribosome entry site (IRES) of the encephalomyocarditis virus (EMCV)
   7859..8419    +  CDS            Dhfr: DYR_MOUSE - Experimental evidence at protein level: Swiss-Prot protein existence level 1. Key enzyme in folate metabolism. Contributes to the de novo mitochondrial thymidylate biosynthesis pathway (PubMed:25980602). Catalyzes an essential reaction for de novo glycine and purine synthesis, and for DNA precursor synthesis (PubMed:25980602). Binds its own mRNA. From Mus musculus (Mouse).
>Addgene plasmid #162772 | p1.1-mCherry | addgene full sequence | sequence record 339102 | Addgene NGS Result
TTCCGCTTCCTCGCTCACTGACTCGCTGCGCTCGGTCGTTCGGCTGCGGCGAGCGGTATCAGCTCACTCA
AAGGCGGTAATACGGTTATCCACAGAATCAGGGGATAACGCAGGAAAGAACATGTGAGCAAAAGGCCAGC
AAAAGGCCAGGAACCGTAAAAAGGCCGCGTTGCTGGCGTTTTTCCATAGGCTCCGCCCCCCTGACGAGCA
TCACAAAAATCGACGCTCAAGTCAGAGGTGGCGAAACCCGACAGGACTATAAAGATACCAGGCGTTTCCC
CCTGGAAGCTCCCTCGTGCGCTCTCCTGTTCCGACCCTGCCGCTTACCGGATACCTGTCCGCCTTTCTCC
CTTCGGGAAGCGTGGCGCTTTCTCATAGCTCACGCTGTAGGTATCTCAGTTCGGTGTAGGTCGTTCGCTC
CAAGCTGGGCTGTGTGCACGAACCCCCCGTTCAGCCCGACCGCTGCGCCTTATCCGGTAACTATCGTCTT
GAGTCCAACCCGGTAAGACACGACTTATCGCCACTGGCAGCAGCCACTGGTAACAGGATTAGCAGAGCGA
GGTATGTAGGCGGTGCTACAGAGTTCTTGAAGTGGTGGCCTAACTACGGCTACACTAGAAGAACAGTATT
TGGTATCTGCGCTCTGCTGAAGCCAGTTACCTTCGGAAAAAGAGTTGGTAGCTCTTGATCCGGCAAACAA
ACCACCGCTGGTAGCGGTGGTTTTTTTGTTTGCAAGCAGCAGATTACGCGCAGAAAAAAAGGATCTCAAG
AAGATCCTTTGATCTTTTCTACGGGGTCTGACGCTCAGTGGAACGAAAACTCACGTTAAGGGATTTTGGT
CATGAGATTATCAAAAAGGATCTTCACCTAGATCCTTTTAAATTAAAAATGAAGTTTTAAATCAATCTAA
AGTATATATGAGTAAACTTGGTCTGACAGTTACCAATGCTTAATCAGTGAGGCACCTATCTCAGCGATCT
GTCTATTTCGTTCATCCATAGTTGCCTGACTCCCCGTCGTGTAGATAACTACGATACGGGAGGGCTTACC
ATCTGGCCCCAGTGCTGCAATGATACCGCGAGACCCACGCTCACCGGCTCCAGATTTATCAGCAATAAAC
CAGCCAGCCGGAAGGGCCGAGCGCAGAAGTGGTCCTGCAACTTTATCCGCCTCCATCCAGTCTATTAATT
GTTGCCGGGAAGCTAGAGTAAGTAGTTCGCCAGTTAATAGTTTGCGCAACGTTGTTGCCATTGCTACAGG
CATCGTGGTGTCACGCTCGTCGTTTGGTATGGCTTCATTCAGCTCCGGTTCCCAACGATCAAGGCGAGTT
ACATGATCCCCCATGTTGTGCAAAAAAGCGGTTAGCTCCTTCGGTCCTCCGATCGTTGTCAGAAGTAAGT
TGGCCGCAGTGTTATCACTCATGGTTATGGCAGCACTGCATAATTCTCTTACTGTCATGCCATCCGTAAG
ATGCTTTTCTGTGACTGGTGAGTACTCAACCAAGTCATTCTGAGAATAGTGTATGCGGCGACCGAGTTGC
TCTTGCCCGGCGTCAATACGGGATAATACCGCGCCACATAGCAGAACTTTAAAAGTGCTCATCATTGGAA
AACGTTCTTCGGGGCGAAAACTCTCAAGGATCTTACCGCTGTTGAGATCCAGTTCGATGTAACCCACTCG
TGCACCCAACTGATCTTCAGCATCTTTTACTTTCACCAGCGTTTCTGGGTGAGCAAAAACAGGAAGGCAA
AATGCCGCAAAAAAGGGAATAAGGGCGACACGGAAATGTTGAATACTCATACTCTTCCTTTTTCAATATT
ATTGAAGCATTTATCAGGGTTATTGTCTCATGAGCGGATACATATTTGAATGTATTTAGAAAAATAAACA
AATAGGGGTTCCGCGCACATTTCCCCGAAAAGTGCCACCTGCATCTCATCACGGTCACGCATGGCTGCGC
CCGCGCAGCGCCCCCCGACCCCCCCCCGATCCCCGGAACGCCAGCCGCCATCCACCGCCCGCAGCCCCCG
GAGCCCGCGGACCCCGACCCCCCGCCGCTCGCCCGCCGTTGCGCCGCTCTCTGCGGGGGGGCTAGGGGGC
CGCGGGGGGAAGGCCACGCCCCCTCCACTTTTTCCAGGAATGCGCGGCATGACCCGCCCCCCCCATGACC
CGCCAACACCCCCCCGATGCCCCCCGGGGGTCTTTCCTGGGGGGCCTTTGTCAGGGTTGCCTGTGTCACC
CACGGGCCCCTTGGCCACGCTTGCCTGGGTCACCCCGGAGCCCCGGGTCACGTTTGCCGGGGTCAGCCCT
GGGGCGCTTCTTCACGCTCCATTGCCATGCAGAATTCACTAGTGATTAGAATCCCACGTTGTGCATAGAA
ACAGATGCAGGCAAAACATCCACACATATAAAACAAAAAATTAAAACCAATAAAACTCCTAAACTTTTGG
TCTTTCTTGAATCTTCAATCCCTCAGGTTATGAAATAATCATTTATGCAGTCAAAAATTTGCCATTCTTG
TTGCCAGGTGTGGTGATGATTCGGGGAAGCAGAAGCAGGCAGATCTCTGTGAATGAGGCCAGCCTGGTCT
ACAAAGTGAGTCCCAGGACAGTCAGGCCTGTTACACAGAGAAACCTTGAAAAAAAAAAGATAATATGTAC
TGTTGTATTACCCCAATATATAAGGCTAAACCATTAGAAGCACAACACTGTTAAGTACGGAAAATAATAT
CTAGTGTGGTACAGTTACTACTACTATAATACACTAATATAGCTGTGGGAAACTAGTTCCAAAGATGAAT
TACTAACCAGTGTTTCCAAGGAAATAAATGAAAGCAGAGAGATTAGTTCTATTGCTAGTGTTTCATTTTC
GTATATTTCTTACAATTTCTCTTGTTACAAATAGGCACTAGGGTATCAAGATAATTTTAACGACTGGCTG
AGAACCCTAGAAAATCTCTGTGAAAAAGGGATTTGTGAAATGAGAGAGGGTAATGTGGCCATTATAGAAA
AGGCTTTTGTGTGCCTTGCATGCATAGACCCTGTGTTTGATCTCTTAACACCCTCCTTGACCAGAAAAAG
CTTCTGTGGATAGAAAATGATTAGTTATATATACTTTTAGGGAAACGTAGTTCTGGATTCTTTGGTTACA
ATTAACAGAATTAAGTGCAAACAAAGCCAGAAACCTCCTGATAAATGAGAAAACCTGCTTGTAGAAGGTT
GTAAGGCTCTGTAATATAGGAATTAGGAGAAAAGAAACCTGTGTGGTGGGGCACGTCTGTAATCCCAGCA
TTGGGAAGTAGAGGTAGAAGATTAGAAATCAAAGGCCAGCCTCAGCAACACAGTGAGTTTGAGGCCACCC
TGAACTACATCAGGTTCTGTCTCCTTTCTTTTTTTTTTTTTTCTTTTCTTTTTTTGGTTTCTCTGTGTAG
TTTTGGAGCCTATCCTGGCACTAGCTCTGAAGAGCAGGCTGGCCTCGAACTCAGAGATCAGCCAGCCTCT
GCTGGGATTAAAGGTATGCACCACCAACGCCCCAGGTTTTGTCTCAAACAAACAAAAATAACATCAGGAG
GTGGTGAGAGGGCTCAGTGGTCACAGGCATTCTCTGCAAAGCCTGACTCTGAGTTGGATCCTTTAGAGCT
ACATGGTTGAGGGAAGAGAACTGACTCCTGGAAGGTGTCCTCTGGTCCCCACACATAGCTATACACAGCA
TGTGCATTCACACACACTAAATAATGCTATTTTTAAAAAAATTAAAAACAACAACAGTTTGGGTTGTGAA
AACTAGAACTAGATAATAGGTAAGAATCAAGTATCATGTAAATTTGCTTTCAACTCATCCCAAAATTTGT
TTTATATTTCAGTTTTTTTCCTTCCTAGCTTGACTGTGGAGTCTTGTCCGGAAGCAAATAGTTCCTTTGC
AGATCCCACATGTGGACACCGGACAGTAGGTCCTCAAATGCTCCTTATTAGGTTGGTTCAATAATATCAA
TTGTTTGTTACTAGGCAGTGATGTTGTACATCTGGAGGAGATCTCTTGAGCCCATAATCAGGTTATTAGG
AATAAATACTCTAAGGCTAAAAATGTAGCTTAGTGATAAGAGTGCTTGCCTGGTGTGCTGAGACCCTCGG
TTCCATCTCCACAACCCCATATTCCATTACAAAATACCTTTTCACCGTCCCTAGCATTAAGAAACAAAAC
AACAAAGAAGTTTTTCTTTCTTCTGAGATCCTGCCCGGAGAGGCATTTAAAACTGGCCAGGGCCAAAAAA
AAAAAAAAAAGAAAAAAAAGAAAAGAAAACAGGCTAGGGCCGGCATGGTGGCGCACGCCTTTAATCCCAG
CACGCAGGAGGCAGAGGCAGGGCGGATCTCTGTGAGTTTGAGGTCAGCCTGGTCTACCTAGTGAGTTTCA
GGGCACCCAGGGCTAAAGAGACTGTCTCAAAAACAAAACAGCCACACAATCAGAACCACAGCAAAACGCA
GTTATGATCCTTGGAACTGTAGGAATGACAAGCATTTAAATAATAGGACGAGCCATTTTTGAGAAGCTCT
GATTTCACAAGTGTCAGGGATGGGCTCTGGGCGAGTAAGATTGCTAATGCTGGCCTCTAAATGAGACCAC
GTGGAGTTGATTAGATTCTTTTCATGTTCCTCGTGCTCTATCAAATAACTGTACCCAAATACACACACAC
ACACACACACACAATGCGCGCACACACAAAATCCTTTTTTAGCTTAAGAAGCCCAGAATCAGAAGTAAAG
CTAACTGTGGGACTTAAGTATTATTCTGAACGGAACTCCCAGGGCGTGAAGCGCGCTTCAGGCTTCCAGA
GAAGCAGCTGGCGCTGGATGGAATGAACCAAGAGGCCAGCACAGGGGCAGATCCGTCGAGCTCTCGGCCA
CCGAGCTGAGCCCTTAGGTTCTGGGGCTGGGAAGGGTCCCTAGGATTGTGCACCTCTCCCGCGGGGGACA
AGCAGGGGGATGGCGGGGCTGACGTCGGGAGGTGGCCTCCACGGGAAGGGACACCCGGATCTCGACACAG
CCTTGGCAGTGGAGTCAGGAAGGGTAGGGACAGATTCTGGACGCCCTCTTGGCCAGCTCCTCACCGCCCC
ACCCCCGACTGGAGCCGAGAGTAATTCATACAAAAGGAGGGATCGCCTTCGCCCCTGGGAATCCCAGGGA
CCGTCGCTAAATTCTGGCCGGCCTCCCAGCCCGGAACCGCTGTGCCCGCCCAGCGCGGCGGGAGGAGCCT
GCGCCTAGGGCGGATCGCGGGTCGGCGGGAGAGCACAAGCCCACAGTCCCCGGCGGTGGGGGAGGGGCGC
GCTGAGCGGGGGCCCGGGAGCCAGCGCGGGGCAAACTGGGAAAGTGGCGTCGTGTGCTGGCTCCGCCCTC
TTCCCGAGGGTGGGGGAGAACGGTATAAAAGTGCGGTAGTCGCGTTGGACGTTCTTTTTCGCAACGGGTT
TGCCGTCAGAACGCAGGTGAGTGGCGGGTGTGGCCTCCGCGGGCCCGGGCTCCCTCCTTTGAGCGGGGTC
GGGCCGCCGTGCGGGTGTCGTCGGCCGGGCTTCTCTGCGAGCGTTCCCGCCCTGGATGGCGGGCTGTGCG
GGAGGGCGAGGGGGGGAGGCCTGGCGGCGGCCCCGGAGCCTCGCCTCGTGTCGGGCGTGAGGCCTAGCGT
GGCTTCCGCCCCGCCGCGTGCCACCGCGGCCGCGCTTTGCTGTCTGCCCGGCTGCCCTCGATTGCCTGCC
CGCGGCCCGGGCCAACAAAGGGAGGGCGTGGAGCTGGCTGGTAGGGAGCCCCGTAGTCCGCATGTCGGGC
AGGGAGAGCGGCAGCAGTCGGGGGGGGGACCGGGCCCGCCCGTCCCGCAGCACATGTCCAACGCCGCCTG
GACGGGTAGCGGCCTGTGTCCTGATAAGGCGGCCGGGCGGTGGGTTTTAGATGCCGGGTTCAGGTGGCCC
CGGGTCCCGGCCCGGTCTGGCCAGTACCCCGTAGTGGCTTAGCTCCGAGGAGGGCGAGGCCCGCCCGCCC
GGCACCAGTTGCGTGCGCGGAAAGATGGCCGCTCCCGGGCCCTGTAGCAAGGAGCTCAAAATGGAGGACG
CGGCAGCCCGGCGGAGCGGGGCGGGTGAGTCACCCACACAAAGGAAGAGGGCCTTGCCCCTCGCCGGCCG
CTGCTTCCTGTGACCCCGTGGTGTACCGGCCGCACTTCAGTCACCCCGGGCGCTCTTTCGGAGCACCGCT
GGCCTCCGCTGGGGGAGGGGATCTGTCTAATGGCGTTGGAGTTTGCTCACATTTGGTGGGTGGAGACTGT
AGCCAGGCCAGCCTGGCCATGAAAGTAATTCTTGGAATTTGCCCATTTTGAGTTTGGAGCGAAGCTGATT
GACAAAGCTGCTTAGCCGTTCAAAGGTATTCTTCGAACTTTTTTTTTAAGGTGTTGTGAAAACCTCGAGG
CCGCCACCATGGTGAGCAAGGGCGAGGAGGATAACATGGCCATCATCAAGGAGTTCATGCGCTTCAAGGT
GCACATGGAGGGCTCCGTGAACGGCCACGAGTTCGAGATCGAGGGCGAGGGCGAGGGCCGCCCCTACGAG
GGCACCCAGACCGCCAAGCTGAAGGTGACCAAGGGTGGCCCCCTGCCCTTCGCCTGGGACATCCTGTCCC
CTCAGTTCATGTACGGCTCCAAGGCCTACGTGAAGCACCCCGCCGACATCCCCGACTACTTGAAGCTGTC
CTTCCCCGAGGGCTTCAAGTGGGAGCGCGTGATGAACTTCGAGGACGGCGGCGTGGTGACCGTGACCCAG
GACTCCTCCCTGCAGGACGGCGAGTTCATCTACAAGGTGAAGCTGCGCGGCACCAACTTCCCCTCCGACG
GCCCCGTAATGCAGAAGAAGACCATGGGCTGGGAGGCCTCCTCCGAGCGGATGTACCCCGAGGACGGCGC
CCTGAAGGGCGAGATCAAGCAGAGGCTGAAGCTGAAGGACGGCGGCCACTACGACGCTGAGGTCAAGACC
ACCTACAAGGCCAAGAAGCCCGTGCAGCTGCCCGGCGCCTACAACGTCAACATCAAGTTGGACATCACCT
CCCACAACGAGGACTACACCATCGTGGAACAGTACGAACGCGCCGAGGGCCGCCACTCCACCGGCGGCAT
GGACGAGCTGTACAAGTCCGGACTCAGATCTCGAGCTCAAGCTTCGAATTCTGCAGTCGACGGTACCGCG
GGCCCGGGATCCACCGGATCTAGATAAGCTAGCGGCCGCGCAGTTAACGCCGCCCCTCTCCCTCCCCCCC
CCCTAACGTTACTGGCCGAAGCCGCTTGGAATAAGGCCGGTGTGCGTTTGTCTATATGTTATTTTCCACC
ATATTGCCGTCTTTTGGCAATGTGAGGGCCCGGAAACCTGGCCCTGTCTTCTTGACGAGCATTCCTAGGG
GTCTTTCCCCTCTCGCCAAAGGAATGCAAGGTCTGTTGAATGTCGTGAAGGAAGCAGTTCCTCTGGAAGC
TTCTTGAAGACAAACAACGTCTGTAGCGACCCTTTGCAGGCAGCGGAACCCCCCACCTGGCGACAGGTGC
CTCTGCGGCCAAAAGCCACGTGTATAAGATACACCTGCAAAGGCGGCACAACCCCAGTGCCACGTTGTGA
GTTGGATAGTTGTGGAAAGAGTCAAATGGCTCTCCTCAAGCGTATTCAACAAGGGGCTGAAGGATGCCCA
GAAGGTACCCCATTGTATGGGATCTGATCTGGGGCCTCGGTACACATGCTTTACATGTGTTTAGTCGAGG
TTAAAAAAACGTCTAGGCCCCCCGAACCACGGGGACGTGGTTTTCCTTTGAAAAACACGATGATAATATG
GCCACAAGATCTGCCACCATGGTTCGACCATTGAACTGCATCGTCGCCGTGTCCCAAAATATGGGGATTG
GCAAGAACGGAGACCTACCCTGGCCTCCGCTCAGGAACGAGTTCAAGTACTTCCAAAGAATGACCACAAC
CTCTTCAGTGGAAGGTAAACAGAATCTGGTGATTATGGGTAGGAAAACCTGGTTCTCCATTCCTGAGAAG
AATCGACCTCTAAAGGACAGAATTAATATAGTTCTCAGTAGAGAACTCAAAGAACCACCACGAGGAGCTC
ATTTTCTTGCCAAAAGTTTGGATGATGCCTTAAGACTTATTGAACAACCGGAATTGGCAAGTAAAGTAGA
CATGGTTTGGATAGTCGGAGGCAGTTCTGTTTACCAGGAAGCCATGAATCAACCAGGCCACCTCAGACTC
TTTGTGACAAGGATCATGCAGGAATTTGAAAGTGACACGTTTTTCCCAGAAATTGATTTGGGGAAATATA
AACTTCTCCCAGAATACCCAGGCGTCCTCTCTGAGGTCCAGGAGGAAAAAGGCATCAAGTATAAGTTTGA
AGTCTACGAGAAGAAAGACTAATCTAGCATATTACCCCTAACACCTGCCACCCCAGTCTTAATCAGTGGT
GGAAGAACGGTCTCAGAACTGTTTGTCTCAATTGGCCATTTAAGTTTAATAGTGAAAGACTGGTTAATGA
TAACAATGCATCGGAAAACCTTCAGGAGGAAAGGAGAATGTTTTGTGGAACATTTTTGTGTGTGTGGCAG
TTTTAAGTTATTAGTTTTCAAAATCAGTACTTTTTAATGGAAACAACTTGACCAAAAATCTGTCACAGAA
TTTTGAGACCCATTAAAATACAAGTTTAATGAGAAGTCTGTCTCTGTTAATGCTGAAGTCATTACTAAGT
GCTTAGCTTAGCAAGGTATGTGGATGCCCATTTGTGTTCCAAGGGATTGGACTGTTCATCAGGACCCAGA
GCTGAGTTTCAAGGGCTCAAGAGATGGCTTATTACCTGTGGGTGTCTTGAAGGTTCTGGTTGGGACAAAT
TAGGAATGTTTTTGGCAGACATGGTGACTACCCTTCATCTGGGTGAGTTCAGTTGATTTGTCTTGAGCCT
TTGGGGTTTACACAAGTAAATGACATCATACAGTTAGTGTATTGTTAGTGAATATTAATATATGAGGCAG
GCTTTGCTCTAGCAATTTTAGAACTAGTTTTCAGGAAAGGGTTCATCTTGTGCATTGGATGTTTGATTCT
ATCACTTAGAGTTTAAACTGAAAGTGCTCAAGAGGTTTTATTTAGGCTGGGATATAAATAAGCCTTTCTG
TAGCTTGTAATGGTATCAGGAATTTAAAAGGCCATCTGGGGCACAAAGATTAAGCAGAAAAGGTAGAAGG
TGAGATTGGGGGACTTTGAGTACTTCACACACTTTAATGTGTGAGTGCTTTAGTGCATATAGTACAACTG
CCAGATAAGGGCATCCACATCTGATTGTTTGGAAGGCACCTTGTGGTTTCTGGGAATTCAGAATTGGGAG
AAAAAGTGCTCCCAACCGCTGAAGCCCTTGGTAATCTGCAGGGTGTTTATTTAGCAGGAGATAAGGACAA
AAAGTTATAGTGTGGAGTTGGTTGAGTTGGTAGATGTCATTACAACAGGTGGTCTTAAATTGGGTTAGGA
GTCACTTTGAAATACCTGGGCCATAAGCAAAGTGGCATTTTCACCTTTCAGGAGAAACTGGTACACTTAT
CCATTCTATAGTGCATGCTTGTTCAATTGGGCTGATGACTAAACCGGTGACTAAAGGTTTGTCAGTATAA
ATGGATGGGTTGTAGGCAGACGGTGAGGAATTACTATACCTGCAAGGAGTCATTGCCTGATCTGCCTGGA
AAGGGGCAGGATTGAGTCTCAGAAGGTGTACACCATAGGATATGGAAAAATTTGTCACGCCTAGCATTCA
ACTTAGTGGTGTAGCGCCACCTACTGGCACTTTAAAAGCTTAGCATAGAGGAGCATGTGTGTTAGGAGCT
CGGATGGGATCCAGGGCCTCAAGGTTTGCATGTAAATAAAAGCCCTTTACCAAATTAACTACATACCAGC
ATACATCAGTCCTTTAGTGTTGAAAAACAGAAGTGAAAGCTAATATATATAGTGCTTGCTTTATTTAAGT
CTAGCTGATTACGTGTTTGGTTGCCAGTGTGACTAGTCTGGAGTTGAATTTGTCCTCAGACACGTAAAAT
GGAATTTGGGATTCACAACACTCTAGTATGAGGGACCTAATGGCCTGTACCAGGCACAAACGTGTCTATA
AACTACACAAAACGAAGGAATTTACAGGAATTAGGAAGGTATTCTTAACATTAAAACATTATGGGCATTT
TAAAAAAAGCTTTGACAGGATTTCTTTGTCATGGCTGTCCTGGAGCTAGTTGTGTAGACCAGGCTGGGCT
GAAATCTTGTCTGCCTGCCTGGCTTGGACACTTTTTTATTATGTATACAACATTCTGCTTCCATGTATAT
CTGCACATTAGAAGACGGCACCAGATCTCCTAATGGATGGTTGTGAGCCACCATGTGGTTGCTGGGAATT
GAACTCAGGACCTCTGGAAGAGCAGTGCTCTTAACCTCTGAGCCATCTCCAGCCCCAGCTTGGGCACATT
TTTAATGGCTGGGAAATCAAACCCCCTAGGCCTTCTGTCAGTAATGAAGGGCTTTTGGCTACCGAGAGTA
GGATTTAAGGTTATTCGGAGCTGCAGGTCTGCCTCAGTGCAGGTTTGGGAGTCCAGCATCTTAGAAAATG
CAGTGAAGCCAAGCTGAGCTATATTTTGTTTAAAAAAAAAATAAGTGGGTAAAGTGCTGCTGAGCCTGAT
GACCAAGCTGGGACACAAGTAGAAGAACATAGGCCAATGCTCTATATTAAAAGCATGGGTCATTTTTAAT
GCTCTTGAGAAGGCTATGCCTACACTACTCTCAGCCACCGCAGCGTGTTTAAATTAAACTAGTTTGGAAA
TTTTCTTTGGGGGTAAGCTATTTAACCTAGTGCCTTGGCAGGTATACTACTGAACTCTCCTCCTCATTCC
TTTTTGTTTTTTAAGAATTTCAGTCAGGCTCAGGCAGCCCTTAAACTTGTGATTAAGCCTGAGAACAGTT
ACGATTATGAGCCTATTAGTATACCGATCAATATGTGAATTTTTTTGGGATGGGGGTCAGGCCTCCCTGC
CTCCCAAATACTGGGACTAAAGGCTGCACCACCACAACCTGGCTCTTGAAATACTTTTCTACATTTTTTG
GGGGGCATGGGTGGGAGAGCAGGGTTTCTCTGTATTAGCCCTGGCTCTCCTGGAACTCTGTAGACCAGGC
TATTCTTGAGCTCAGATTAGCCTGTCTCTGCCTCCTAAATTCTGGGATTAAAGGTGTGTGCTACTGCTGC
CTGGCTACAAAGACATTTTTTTTTTTCTTAAATTTAAAAACAAAAGTGGTTCTTTTAGAAGGGTGGTTGG
TGTTGGCACATACTCCAAGCACTCAGGTTTTGAGTTTGTCCCAGGAATGAAGACTGCATTACTGCCGCCC
CTCCCTGGTAAGGGCTACACAGAGAAATCCTATTTGGAGCCTGTCCTGGTAACTCGCTCTGTAGACCAGG
CTGGCCTCGAACTCAAGAGAACCACCTGCCTCTGAATGCTGGTATTAAGGGCAGGCACCACCAACACCCA
GCCTAAAAAATGTCTTTTTTTTAAAGATTTTTTTTTTTTTTTTACAGAATAAACATTCTGTTTACAATAT
TCTGCTTCTATGTATATCTGCACACTAGAAGAGGGCACCCGATCTCATAATGGATGGTTGTGAGCCACCA
AGTGGTTGCTGGGAATTGAACTCAGAACCTCTGGAAGAGCAGTCAGTGCTCTTAACCTCTGAGCCATCTC
TCCAGCCCCTAAAAATGGCTCTTGAGATAGGGTCTCAAGTAGTTTGAGACTGAGTTGGCTATATAAACAA
GGCTGGCACATAGCACCATGTACAGCTGGGTTTAGTTTACATGGGGTGTTTTTGTCTCTGGAGGCAGGAG
GATCATTTGAGCATAGGGAGTTAATAGTGAGGTCATGTTTTATCTACTCTTCTGAATTGAGAACTAAGCT
GATGCAAAGCAAGTTTGACTGAAGAAGTCCAGTTTATGAGAACAAGGGTGGAAACTAATGTGTCAAAGAT
GGCCTTGCATGTGTTTTAGATGATGACCCAGTCACTTGGGAATTACTGGATGTGTAAGACCTATATCTTG
ACAGGAGTGAACAGTGTCTTATAGGTCCTATATGAAAGAAATGAGACATACCCATTTTGTTTCCCCTAAG
AATTCACTTTTCCTAACCTGGTTCATGCTATTTAGGTTATTTTACTTGCAAATCCTAGGGTGCTCCCTTA
CCCAGTATTGCTTATGTGGCACCAAAGTCACTCACTCCCATGATTTGCAAGTCTCTGGGAACTTCCATGA
CAACCTAGAATAGCAACTCAAATACATTTTCTCAGTACCAATTTTGAAGAAAAAATATTTTGCAAAATAG
CTGTATGGATGGGTACTAAATAGTGAGGTTATCTCCAGAAGGCCTATGAAGAATTAAGGTTGAGTTCAGT
TGAGTTCAGCAGCAAGTTTAAGGTTCATCCATTTTTGTACAGTGTTTTCCTATTACGGTAAGTGTTTTGC
CTGCAGGAATATCTGTACCACATGCTTGCCTGGTACCTATATCGGCCAGAAGAGGGCTTTGGATCCTCTG
GACTTGAATTACAGATGGGTATTAGCCACCATTTAGGTGCTGGGAATTGAAACCAAGTCCTCTGGAAGAA
CAGCAAGTGACTCGACGTCCGGAGCTCTGGCGCGCCATGGCTC
